>Addgene plasmid #65559 | attB-GFP-Tet1-Poly(A) | depositor full sequence | sequence record 111433 | attB-GFP-Tet1-Poly(A) sequence 8913 bps
GATATCCCGGCTTGTCGACGACGGCGGTCTCCGTCGTCAGGATCATCCGTGAGCAAGGGCGAGGAGCTGT
TCACCGGGGTGGTGCCCATCCTGGTCGAGCTGGACGGCGACGTAAACGGCCACAAGTTCAGCGTGTCCGG
CGAGGGCGAGGGCGATGCCACCTACGGCAAGCTGACCCTGAAGTTCATCTGCACCACCGGCAAGCTGCCC
GTGCCCTGGCCCACCCTCGTGACCACCCTGACCTACGGCGTGCAGTGCTTCAGCCGCTACCCCGACCACA
TGAAGCAGCACGACTTCTTCAAGTCCGCCATGCCCGAAGGCTACGTCCAGGAGCGCACCATCTTCTTCAA
GGACGACGGCAACTACAAGACCCGCGCCGAGGTGAAGTTCGAGGGCGACACCCTGGTGAACCGCATCGAG
CTGAAGGGCATCGACTTCAAGGAGGACGGCAACATCCTGGGGCACAAGCTGGAGTACAACTACAACAGCC
ACAACGTCTATATCATGGCCGACAAGCAGAAGAACGGCATCAAGGTGAACTTCAAGATCCGCCACAACAT
CGAGGACGGCAGCGTGCAGCTCGCCGACCACTACCAGCAGAACACCCCCATCGGCGACGGCCCCGTGCTG
CTGCCCGACAACCACTACCTGAGCACCCAGTCCGCCCTGAGCAAAGACCCCAACGAGAAGCGCGATCACA
TGGTCCTGCTGGAGTTCGTGACCGCCGCCGGGATCACTCTCGGCATGGACGAGCTGTACAAGAGCGGCCT
GAGGAGCAGAGCCCAGGCGAGCAACAGCGCCGTGGACGCCACCATGGGCGATCGCATGTCTCGGTCCCGC
CCCGCAAAGCCTTCCAAATCAGTCAAAACAAAGCTACAGAAAAAGAAAGACATCCAGATGAAGACGAAGA
CATCAAAGCAGGCTGTCAGACATGGGGCATCAGCGAAGGCAGTGAACCCCGGAAAACCGAAGCAATTAAT
TAAAAGAAGAGATGGTAAGAAGGAAACGGAAGACAAAACCCCGACACCGGCGCCGAGTTTTCTGACGCGA
GCCGGGGCCGCCCGAATGAATCGGGATCGAAACCAAGTTCTTTTTCAGAACCCAGACTCCTTAACTTGCA
ACGGGTTTACAATGGCTCTTCGAAGAACCTCTCTTAGCTGGCGACTCTCCCAGCGCCCAGTAGTCACACC
CAAACCTAAGAAAGTACCACCTTCAAAGAAGCAGTGTACACATAATATCCAGGACGAGCCGGGGGTAAAG
CACTCTGAAAATGATTCAGTCCCCAGCCAACACGCTACCGTGTCCCCAGGCACAGAGAATGGTGAACAGA
ACAGGTGTTTAGTTGAAGGGGAGAGCCAAGAGATAACCCAGTCTTGCCCTGTATTTGAGGAAAGAATAGA
AGATACCCAAAGCTGTATTTCCGCATCTGGGAACCTGGAAGCAGAAATTTCTTGGCCACTGGAAGGGACA
CATTGTGAAGAACTACTTTCTCATCAGACATCTGATAATGAGTGCACTTCCCCTCAAGAGTGTGCTCCAT
TGCCCCAAAGATCAACTTCCGAAGTTACCTCTCAGAAAAACACTAGCAATCAGTTAGCAGACTTGAGCTC
ACAAGTAGAGTCTATCAAGCTGTCTGATCCTTCTCCGAATCCTACGGGAAGCGACCATAATGGCTTTCCA
GACTCCAGTTTTAGGATCGTTCCTGAATTGGACCTGAAAACCTGCATGCCTCTTGATGAGTCTGTGTATC
CCACAGCTCTGATAAGATTCATCTTGGCAGGCTCACAGCCGGATGTCTTTGATACTAAGCCCCAAGAAAA
AACCCTTATAACAACCCCAGAACAAGTGGGAAGCCACCCAAATCAAGTTCTGGATGCCACCTCTGTCCTA
GGACAGGCCTTTAGTACTCTTCCACTTCAGTGGGGATTTTCTGGTGCTAACTTAGTTCAAGTTGAGGCCC
TGGGCAAGGGTTCAGACTCACCAGAGGATCTTGGTGCTATTACTATGCTAAACCAACAAGAAACTGTGGC
TATGGATATGGATAGGAATGCTACCCCGGACCTGCCTATCTTCCTTCCTAAGCCTCCAAACACAGTTGCT
ACCTACAGTAGCCCTCTTTTAGGGCCTGAGCCCCACAGCTCTACCTCCTGTGGGCTTGAAGTCCAAGGTG
CTACCCCGATTTTAACTTTGGACTCAGGACACACTCCCCAACTCCCACCAAACCCTGAGTCAAGTTCAGT
ACCTCTGGTAATAGCTGCAAACGGTACGCGAGCTGAGAAGCAGTTTGGTACCAGCCTTTTCCCAGCCGTC
CCACAAGGGTTTACAGTCGCAGCCGAGAATGAAGTCCAGCATGCCCCATTAGATCTTACCCAGGGTTCTC
AGGCTGCTCCCAGCAAACTGGAAGGAGAGATTTCTCGGGTCAGCATCACTGGCTCAGCTGATGTCAAAGC
CACAGCGATGTCCATGCCGGTTACACAGGCCAGTACCTCTTCTCCCCCATGTAATTCTACGCCGCCAATG
GTGGAGAGGAGGAAGCGCAAGGCCTGTGGGGTCTGTGAGCCGTGCCAGCAGAAGGCCAACTGTGGGGAGT
GCACCTACTGCAAGAATCGAAAGAACAGCCACCAGATCTGTAAGAAGAGGAAATGCGAGGTGCTCAAAAA
GAAGCCAGAGGCCACCTCACAGGCACAGGTTACAAAAGAAAACAAGAGGCCCCAGAGGGAAAAGAAGCCC
AAAGTTTTAAAGACAGACTTTAACAACAAACCAGTAAATGGCCCCAAATCAGAGTCCATGGACTGCAGTA
GACGTGGTCATGGGGAAGAAGAGCAAAGGTTGGATTTGATCACACATCCCCTTGAAAATGTAAGGAAGAA
TGCAGGCGGCATGACGGGAATTGAGGTGGAGAAGTGGGCGCCAAACAAGAAATCACACTTAGCAGAGGGT
CAAGTCAAAGGAAGCTGTGATGCCAATTTAACTGGGGTGGAAAACCCCCAGCCCTCTGAAGATGACAAGC
AGCAAACCAACCCTTCTCCGACATTTGCCCAGACCATAAGGAACGGCATGAAAAATGTACACTGTTTACC
CACTGACACACACCTTCCGCTCAACAAATTGAATCATGAGGAATTTAGCAAGGCGTTGGGAAATAATTCC
TCTAAATTGCTGACTGATCCCTCAAACTGCAAGGATGCCATGAGTGTCACCACCTCCGGGGGGGAGTGTG
ATCATCTCAAGGGGCCAAGGAACACCCTGCTCTTCCAGAAGCCTGGCTTGAACTGCAGGTCTGGTGCAGA
ACCCACCATCTTTAATAATCACCCTAATACACACAGCGCTGGGAGTCGACCTCACCCTCCTGAGAAGGTA
CCCAACAAAGAACCCAAAGATGGCTCTCCGGTTCAGCCAAGTCTTCTATCCCTAATGAAGGACAGGAGAT
TAACGCTGGAACAAGTGGTAGCCATAGAAGCCCTGACTCAGCTCTCAGAAGCGCCCTCAGAGAGCTCCTC
CCCATCCAAGCCGGAGAAGGATGAAGAAGCGCATCAGAAAACGGCTAGTCTGCTTAACAGTTGCAAGGCT
ATCCTTCATTCGGTGAGAAAAGACCTCCAAGACCCAAACGTTCAAGGAAAGGGCCTTCACCATGACACTG
TTGTCTTTAATGGCCAGAACAGAACATTCAAGTCACCTGATAGTTTCGCTACTAACCAAGCACTTATAAA
ATCACAAGGATATCCAAGTTCACCTACAGCTGAGAAGAAAGGCGCTGCTGGTGGGAGAGCTCCCTTTGAT
GGTTTTGAGAATTCACATCCATTGCCCATAGAAAGTCACAATCTTGAAAACTGCAGTCAGGTACTAAGCT
GCGATCAGAATTTGAGTTCCCATGACCCATCATGCCAGGATGCACCCTACAGTCAAATTGAAGAAGATGT
CGCAGCACAATTGACCCAACTTGCATCCACGATTAATCACATCAACGCCGAGGTCAGGAATGCTGAAAGT
ACACCAGAAAGCCTTGTTGCAAAGAACACAAAGCAAAAACACAGTCAGGAGAAACGCATGGTACATCAGA
AGCCACCCTCTAGTACACAAACTAAACCCAGTGTACCATCAGCAAAGCCAAAGAAGGCCCAGAAAAAGGC
AAGAGCGACCCCACACGCAAACAAGCGGAAAAAGAAACCCCCAGCCCGAAGCTCTCAAGAAAATGATCAG
AAGAAGCAAGAGCAGCTAGCTATAGAGTATAGTAAAATGCATGACATTTGGATGTCATCTAAGTTTCAAA
GGTTTGGCCAGTCTAGTCCACGTAGTTTTCCTGTTCTGTTGAGAAATATTCCTGTCTTTAACCAAATATT
AAAGCCCGTGACTCAGAGTAAAACACCCTCACAACATAATGAGTTATTTCCTCCTATCAATCAGATAAAA
TTCACAAGAAACCCTGAATTGGCAAAGGAGAAAGTGAAGGTTGAACCATCAGATTCTCTGCCAACATGCC
AATTCAAGACAGAATCCGGTGGGCAGACATTTGCAGAGCCGGCAGATAATTCTCAGGGACAGCCCATGGT
GAGTGTCAATCAGGAAGCTCACCCTCTGCCCCAGTCCCCACCATCTAACCAGTGTGCTAATATAATGGCT
GGTGCTGCCCAAACACAGTTTCATCTAGGCGCTCAAGAGAACCTGGTGCATCAGATACCACCACCGACGT
TGCCTGGTACCTCCCCTGACACACTCTTGCCAGACCCAGCATCAATCCTCAGGAAAGGGAAAGTGTTACA
TTTCGATGGAATTACAGTTGTTACGGAGAAGCGTGAAGCTCAAACATCAAGCAATGGACCACTGGGTCCC
ACCACAGACAGTGCACAGTCAGAATTTAAAGAGAGCATCATGGACTTACTTAGCAAGCCTGCAAAAAACC
TGATAGCTGGATTGAAGGAACAGGAAGCTGCACCCTGTGACTGTGATGGAGGTACACAAAAAGAAAAAGG
CCCATATTATACACACCTTGGGGCAGGACCAAGTGTGGCTGCTGTCAGGGAGCTCATGGAGACTAGGTTT
GGCCAGAAGGGGAAGGCAATCCGGATTGAGAAGATAGTGTTCACGGGGAAGGAAGGGAAGAGCTCTCAGG
GCTGCCCGGTCGCCAAGTGGGTGATCAGAAGAAGTGGTCCTGAAGAGAAGCTTATTTGTTTGGTTCGTGA
GCGTGTAGACCATCACTGTTCGACGGCTGTGATAGTTGTCCTTATCCTGCTGTGGGAAGGTATCCCTCGC
CTGATGGCTGACCGCCTGTACAAAGAGCTCACTGAGAACTTGAGGTCCTACAGCGGACATCCCACAGACC
GAAGATGTACCCTCAACAAAAAGCGTACCTGCACCTGTCAAGGCATCGACCCAAAAACCTGCGGAGCGTC
CTTCTCCTTTGGCTGTTCGTGGAGCATGTATTTCAACGGCTGTAAGTTTGGGAGGAGTGAAAACCCCAGA
AAATTCAGACTTGCTCCAAACTACCCCTTACATAACTACTATAAGAGAATTACTGGAATGAGTTCTGAAG
GAAGTGACGTGAAAACCGGGTGGATCATTCCAGACCGCAAGACCCTCATAAGCAGAGAGGAAAAACAGCT
TGAAAAGAATTTACAAGAATTGGCTACAGTATTAGCTCCACTTTACAAGCAGATGGCTCCAGTTGCTTAT
CAAAATCAGGTGGAATATGAAGAAGTTGCTGGAGACTGTCGACTTGGAAATGAAGAGGGGCGTCCTTTCT
CTGGTGTCACCTGTTGCATGGATTTTTGTGCCCATTCTCACAAGGACATTCACAACATGCACAACGGAAG
CACCGTGGTGTGTACGTTGATTCGAGCAGATGGCCGTGACACAAATTGTCCCGAGGATGAACAACTCCAC
GTCCTGCCACTATACCGGCTTGCAGACACTGATGAATTTGGCTCCGTGGAAGGGATGAAGGCCAAAATCA
AATCTGGGGCCATCCAAGTCAATGGGCCAACCAGGAAGAGGCGACTACGTTTTACTGAGCCTGTTCCTCG
ATGTGGGAAGAGGGCCAAAATGAAGCAGAACCACAATAAATCAGGTACTGCTGGTCTCAGAAGGAAGAGG
ATCTCTGCCAGCCCAAAGGGAGCCCCAGGTTCACACAACACTAAGAGCTTTTCATCAGCCTCATCTACTT
CTCACCTAGTGAAAGACGAATCTACAGACTTCTGTCCCCTGCAGGCTTCCTCCGCAGAAACATCTACCTG
TACGTACAGTAAAACAGCCTCAGGTGGGTTTGCAGAAACAAGTAGTATTCTCCACTGCACAATGCCTTCT
GGAGCACACAGTGGTGCTAATGCAGCTGCTGGGGAATGTACTGGAACGGTGCAGCCTGCCGAGGTGGCTG
CTCATCCTCACCAGTCTCTTCCCACAGCCGATTCTCCCGTTCATGCTGAGCCTCTCACTAGTCCATCTGA
GCAGCTAACTTCTAACCAGTCAAACCAGCAGCTCCCTCTCCTCAGCAATTCTCAGAAACTGGCTTCCTGT
CAGGTGGAAGATGAGCGGCACCCTGAAGCGGATGAGCCTCAGCACCCCGAGGACGATAACTTGCCTCAAC
TTGATGAATTCTGGTCAGACAGTGAGGAGATCTACGCCGATCCTTCCTTTGGTGGCGTGGCGATAGCACC
CATTCACGGCTCGGTGCTCATTGAGTGCGCTCGGAAGGAGCTTCATGCTACCACCTCTTTGCGCTCCCCC
AAACGAGGGGTCCCTTTTCGTGTGTCCCTTGTATTCTACCAGCACAAAAGCCTAAACAAGCCTAATCATG
GTTTTGATATCAACAAAATTAAGTGTAAATGCAAAAAAGTAACGAAAAAAAAGCCCGCAGACCGGGAGTG
TCCTGATGTATCCCCCGAAGCCAATTTATCACACCAAATTCCTTCTCGAGTTGCATCAACCTTAACCCGA
GACAATGTTGTTACCGTGTCCCCATACTCTCTCACTCATGTTGCGGGACCCTACAATCGTTGGGTCTAAG
CGGCCGCAGTTAACGAATTCTCTAGAGGATCCAGACATGATAAGATACATTGATGAGTTTGGACAAACCA
CAACTAGAATGCAGTGAAAAAAATGCTTTATTTGTGAAATTTGTGATGCTATTGCTTTATTTGTAACCAT
TATAAGCTGCAATAAACAAGTTAACAACAACAATTGCATTCATTTTATGTTTCAGGTTCAGGGGGAGGTG
TGGGAGGTTTTTTAAAGCAAGTAAAACCTCTACAAATGTGGTATGGCTGATTATGATCCTGCAAGCCTCG
TCGCCGCGGTTTATTCTGTTGACAATTAATCATCGGCATAGTATATCGGCATAGTATAATACGACAAGGT
GAGGAACTAAACCATGGGATCGGCCATTGAACAAGATGGATTGCACGCAGGTTCTCCGGCCGCTTGGGTG
GAGAGGCTATTCGGCTATGACTGGGCACAACAGACGATCGGCTGCTCTGATGCCGCCGTGTTCCGGCTGT
CAGCGCAGGGGCGCCCGGTTCTTTTTGTCAAGACCGACCTGTCCGGTGCCCTGAATGAACTGCAGGACGA
GGCAGCGCGGCTATCGTGGCTGGCCACGACGGGCGTTCCTTGCGCAGCTGTGCTCGACGTTGTCACTGAA
GCGGGAAGGGACTGGCTGCTATTGGGCGAAGTGCCGGGGCAGGATCTCCTGTCATCTCACCTTGCTCCTG
CCGAGAAAGTATCCATCATGGCTGATGCAATGCGGCGGCTGCATACGCTTGATCCGGCTACCTGCCCATT
CGACCACCAAGCGAAACATCGCATCGAGCGAGCACGTACTCGGATGGAAGCCGGTCTTGTCGATCAGGAT
GATCTGGACGAAGAGCATCAGGGGCTCGCGCCAGCCGAACTGTTCGCCAGGCTCAAGGCGCGCATGCCCG
ACGGCGAGGATCTCGTCGTGACCCATGGCGATGCCTGCTTGCCGAATATCATGGTGGAAAATGGCCGCTT
TTCTGGATTCATCGACTGTGGCCGGCTGGGTGTGGCGGACCGCTATCAGGACATAGCGTTGGCTACCCGT
GATATTGCTGAAGAGCTTGGCGGCGAATGGGCTGACCGCTTCCTCGTGCTTTACGGTATCGCCGCCCCCG
ATTCGCAGCGCATCGCCTTCTATCGCCTTCTTGACGAGTTCTTCTGAGCGGGACTCTGGGGTTCGAATAA
AGACCGACCAAGCGACGTCTGAGAGCTCCCTGGCGAATTCGGTACCAATAAAAGAGCTTTATTTTCATGA
TCTGTGTGTTGGTTTTTGGCCGCGTTGCTGGCGTTTTTCCATAGGCTCCGCCCCCCTGACGAGCATCACA
AAAATCGACGCTCAAGTCAGAGGTGGCGAAACCCGACAGGACTATAAAGATACCAGGCGTTTCCCCCTGG
AAGCTCCCTCGTGCGCTCTCCTGTTCCGACCCTGCCGCTTACCGGATACCTGTCCGCCTTTCTCCCTTCG
GGAAGCGTGGCGCTTTCTCATAGCTCACGCTGTAGGTATCTCAGTTCGGTGTAGGTCGTTCGCTCCAAGC
TGGGCTGTGTGCACGAACCCCCCGTTCAGCCCGACCGCTGCGCCTTATCCGGTAACTATCGTCTTGAGTC
CAACCCGGTAAGACACGACTTATCGCCACTGGCAGCAGCCACTGGTAACAGGATTAGCAGAGCGAGGTAT
GTAGGCGGTGCTACAGAGTTCTTGAAGTGGTGGCCTAACTACGGCTACACTAGAAGAACAGTATTTGGTA
TCTGCGCTCTGCTGAAGCCAGTTACCTTCGGAAAAAGAGTTGGTAGCTCTTGATCCGGCAAACAAACCAC
CGCTGGTAGCGGTGGTTTTTTTGTTTGCAAGCAGCAGATTACGCGCAGAAAAAAAGGATCTCAAGAAGAT
CCTTTGATCTTTTCTAGTGTGCG
Features (pLannotate 1.2.2; 7 found; start..end, strand, type, name):
     49..762     +  CDS            EGFP: EGFP is a basic (constitutively fluorescent) green fluorescent protein published in 1996, derived from Aequorea victoria. It is reported to be a rapidly-maturing weak dimer with moderate acid sensitivity.
    826..6996    +  CDS            Tet1: TET1_MOUSE - Also known as Cxxc6, Kiaa1676. Experimental evidence at protein level: Swiss-Prot protein existence level 1. Dioxygenase that catalyzes the conversion of the modified genomic base 5-methylcytosine (5mC) into 5-hydroxymethylcytosine (5hmC) and plays a key role in active DNA demethylation. Also mediates subsequent conversion of 5hmC into 5-formylcytosine (5fC), and conversion of 5fC to 5-carboxylcytosine (5caC). Conversion of 5mC into 5hmC, 5fC and 5caC probably constitutes the first step in cytosine demethylation. Methylation at the C5 position of cytosine bases is an epigenetic mo
   7028..7162    -  polyA_signal   SV40 poly(A) signal: SV40 polyadenylation signal
   7185..7268    -  CDS            large T antigen (fragment): large T antigen from SV40 (simian virus 40)
   7298..7345    +  promoter       EM7 promoter: synthetic bacterial promoter&nbsp
   7364..8167    +  CDS            NeoR/KanR: aminoglycoside phosphotransferase from Tn5; aph(3')-II (or nptII); confers resistance to neomycin, kanamycin, and G418 (Geneticin®)
   8296..8884    -  rep_origin     ori: high-copy-number ColE1/pMB1/pBR322/pUC origin of replication
