[The description below was written by a language model from this plasmid's Addgene catalogue record and pLannotate feature annotations shown in this document.]
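Description:
attB-GFP-Tet1-Poly(A) is an 8.9 kb donor plasmid built on the attB-GFP-Poly(A) backbone and designed for Bxb1 integrase-mediated insertion of a GFP-Tet1 cDNA into a genomic locus that has previously been marked with a MIN tag, i.e. one carrying the matching Bxb1 attachment site. It is catalogued as a mammalian expression and mouse targeting vector. In bacteria it replicates from a high-copy ColE1/pUC-type origin and is selected with kanamycin. Resistance comes from the Tn5 aminoglycoside phosphotransferase gene (NeoR/KanR), driven by the synthetic bacterial EM7 promoter. No eukaryotic promoter for this marker is annotated.

The payload is an EGFP coding sequence placed near the start of the record. After a short linker comes the mouse Tet1 open reading frame of about 6.2 kb, cloned between AsiSI and NotI sites so that GFP forms an N-terminal tag. Tet1 is the dioxygenase that oxidises 5-methylcytosine to 5-hydroxymethylcytosine and on to further oxidised forms, and so takes part in active DNA demethylation. An SV40 polyadenylation region, which includes a small large T antigen fragment, lies downstream of the fusion.

The automated feature table annotates neither the attB site nor a mammalian promoter upstream of EGFP. The attB site presumably occupies the short unannotated stretch before EGFP. A promoterless design of this kind would leave transcription of the integrated cDNA to the regulatory elements of the tagged locus, with the poly(A) signal terminating the transcript, although the record does not say this explicitly. The stated use is to introduce a fluorescently tagged Tet1 into MIN-tagged cells by recombination.
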