Addgene plasmid #65559: attB-GFP-Tet1-Poly(A)
Purpose: Plasmid for Bxb1-mediated recombination of the GFP-Tet1 cDNA into a MIN-tagged locus
Depositing lab: Sebastian Bultmann. Depositing organization: Ludwig-Maximilians-Universitaet Muenchen (LMU). Publication: A modular open platform for systematic functional studies under physiological conditions. Mulholland CB, Smets M, Schmidtmann E, Leidescher S, Markaki Y, Hofweber M, Qin W, Manzo M, Kremmer E, Thanisch K, Bauer C, Rombaut P, Herzog F, Leonhardt H, Bultmann S. Nucleic Acids Res. 2015 May 24. pii: gkv550. 10.1093/nar/gkv550 PubMed 26007658.
Backbone
  Vector backbone: attB-GFP-Poly(A)
  Vector type: Mammalian Expression, Mouse Targeting ; Bxb1
Growth in bacteria
  Bacterial resistance: Kanamycin, 50 μg/mL
  Growth temperature: 37°C
  Growth strain: JM109
  Copy number: High Copy
Gene/Insert
  Gene/Insert name: Tet1
  Species: M. musculus (mouse)
  Insert size (bp): 6174
  Entrez Gene: Tet1 (a.k.a. 2510010B09Rik, Cxxc6, D10Ertd17e, LCX, mKIAA1676)
  Tag / fusion protein: GFP (N terminal on insert)
  Cloning method: Restriction Enzyme; 5′ cloning site AsiSI (unknown if destroyed); 3′ cloning site NotI (unknown if destroyed)
  Sequencing primers: 5′ CGATCACATGGTCCTGCTGG; 3′ gtggtttgtccaaactcatc
Terms and licenses: Academic/Nonprofit Terms; Industry Terms: Not Available to Industry
How to cite: attB-GFP-Tet1-Poly(A) was a gift from Sebastian Bultmann (Addgene plasmid # 65559 ; http://n2t.net/addgene:65559 ; RRID:Addgene_65559)
