>Addgene plasmid #65559 | attB-GFP-Tet1-Poly(A) | addgene partial sequence | sequence record 122267 | EBV-rev 5'-GTGGTTTGTCCAAACTCATC-3'
TGTCTGGATCCTCTAGAGAATTCGTTAACTGCGGCCGCTTAGACCCAACGATTGTAGGGTCCCGCAACAT
GAGTGAGAGAGTATGGGGACACGGTAACAACATTGTCTCGGGTTAAGGTTGATGCAACTCGAGAAGGAAT
TTGGTGTGATAAATTGGCTTCGGGGGATACATCAGGACACTCCCGGTCTGCGGGCTTTTTTTTCGTTACT
TTTTTGCATTTACACTTAATTTTGTTGATATCAAAACCATGATTAGGCTTGTTTAGGCTTTTGTGCTGGT
AGAATACAAGGGACACACGAAAAGGGACCCCTCGTTTGGGGGAGCGCAAAGAGGTGGTAGCATGAAGCTC
CTTCCGAGCGCACTCAATGAGCACCGAGCCGTGAATGGGTGCTATCGCCACGCCACCAAAGGAAGGATCG
GCGTAGATCTCCTCACTGTCTGACCAGAATTCATCAAGTTGAGGCAAGTTATCGTCCTCGGGGTGCTGAG
GCTCATCCGCTTCAGGGTGCCGCTCATCTTCCACCTGACAGGAAGCCAGTTTCTGAGAATTGCTGAGGAG
AGGGAGCTGCTGGTTTGACTGGTTAGAAGTTAGCTGCTCAGATGGACTAGTGAGAGGCTCAGCATGAACG
GGAGAATCGGCTGTGGGAAGAGACTGGTGAGGATGAGCAGCCACCTCGGCAGGCTGCACCGTTCCAGTAC
ATTCCCCAGCAGCTGCATTAGCACCACTGTGTGCTCCAGAAGG
