>Addgene plasmid #65559 | attB-GFP-Tet1-Poly(A) | addgene partial sequence | sequence record 122273 | EGFP-C 5'-CATGGTCCTGCTGGAGTTCGTG-3'
CTCTCGGCATGGACGAGCTGTACAAGAGCGGCCTGAGGAGCAGAGCCCAGGCGAGCAACAGCGCCGTGGA
CGCCACCATGGGCGATCGCATGTCTCGGTCCCGCCCCGCAAAGCCTTCCAAATCAGTCAAAACAAAGCTA
CAGAAAAAGAAAGACATCCAGATGAAGACGAAGACATCAAAGCAGGCTGTCAGACATGGGGCATCAGCGA
AGGCAGTGAACCCCGGAAAACCGAAGCAATTAATTAAAAGAAGAGATGGTAAGAAGGAAACGGAAGACAA
AACCCCGACACCGGCGCCGAGTTTTCTGACGCGAGCCGGGGCCGCCCGAATGAATCGGGATCGAAACCAA
GTTCTTTTTCAGAACCCAGACTCCTTAACTTGCAACGGGTTTACAATGGCTCTTCGAAGAACCTCTCTTA
GCTGGCGACTCTCCCAGCGCCCAGTAGTCACACCCAAACCTAAGAAAGTACCACCTTCAAAGAAGCAGTG
TACACATAATATCCAGGACGAGCCGGGGGTAAAGCACTCTGAAAATGATTCAGTCCCCAGCCAACACGCT
ACCGTGTCCCCAGGCACAGAGAATGGTGAACAGAACAGGTGTTTAGTTGAAGGGGAGAGCCAAGAGATAA
CCCAGTCTTGCCCTGTATTTGAGGAAAGAATAGAAGATACCCAAAGCTGTATTTCCGCATCTGGGAACCT
GGAAGCAGAAATTTCTTGGCCACTGGAAGGGACACATTGTGAAGAACTACTTTCTCATCAGACATCTGAT
AATGAGTGCACTTCCCCTCAAGAGTGTGCTCCATTGCCCCAAAGATCAACTTCCGAAGTTACCTCTCAGA
AAAACACTAGCAATCAGTTAGCAGACTTGAGCTCACAAGTAGAGTCTATCAAGCTGTCTGATCCTTCTCC
GAATCCTACGGGAAGCGACCATAATGGCTTTCCAGACTCCAGTTTTAGGATCGTTCCTGAATTGGACCTG
AAAACCTGCATGCCTCTTGATGAGTCTGTGTATCCCACAGCTCTGATAAGATTCATCTTGGCAGGCTCAC
AGCCGGATGTCTTTGATACTAAGCCC
