>Addgene plasmid #65559 | attB-GFP-Tet1-Poly(A) | addgene partial sequence | sequence record 122977 | mTet1-F 5'-gatgccatgagtgtcaccacc-3'
TCTCAAGGGGCCAAGGAACACCCTGCTCTTCCAGAAGCCTGGCTTGAACTGCAGGTCTGGTGCAGAACCC
ACCATCTTTAATAATCACCCTAATACACACAGCGCTGGGAGTCGACCTCACCCTCCTGAGAAGGTACCCA
ACAAAGAACCCAAAGATGGCTCTCCGGTTCAGCCAAGTCTTCTATCCCTAATGAAGGACAGGAGATTAAC
GCTGGAACAAGTGGTAGCCATAGAAGCCCTGACTCAGCTCTCAGAAGCGCCCTCAGAGAGCTCCTCCCCA
TCCAAGCCGGAGAAGGATGAAGAAGCGCATCAGAAAACGGCTAGTCTGCTTAACAGTTGCAAGGCTATCC
TTCATTCGGTGAGAAAAGACCTCCAAGACCCAAACGTTCAAGGAAAGGGCCTTCACCATGACACTGTTGT
CTTTAATGGCCAGAACAGAACATTCAAGTCACCTGATAGTTTCGCTACTAACCAAGCACTTATAAAATCA
CAAGGATATCCAAGTTCACCTACAGCTGAGAAGAAAGGCGCTGCTGGTGGGAGAGCTCCCTTTGATGGTT
TTGAGAATTCACATCCATTGCCCATAGAAAGTCACAATCTTGAAAACTGCAGTCAGGTACTAAGCTGCGA
TCAGAATTTGAGTTCCCATGACCCATCATGCCAGGATGCACCCTACAGTCAAATTGAAGAAGATGTCGCA
GCACAATTGACCCAACTTGCATCCACGATTAATCACATCAACGCCGAGGTCAGGAATGCTGAAAGTACAC
CAGAAAGCCTTGTTGCAAAGAACACAAAGCAAAAACACAGTCAGGAGAAACGCATGGTACATCAGAAGCC
ACCCTCTAGTACACAAACTAAACCCAGTGTACCATCAGCAAAGCCAAAGAAGGCCCAGAAAAAGGCAAGA
GCGACCCCACACGCAAACAAGCGGAAAAAGAAACCCCCAGCCCGAAGCTCTCAAGAAAATGATCAGAAGA
AGCAAGAGCAGCTAGCTATAGAGTATAGTAAAATGCATGACATTTGGATGTCATCTAAGTTTCAAAGGTT
TGGCCAGTCTAGTCCACGTAGTTTTCCTGTTCTGTTGAGAAATAT
